Addgene plasmid #112265: CMV-PKCb1-mEGFP-N1
Purpose: ITRACKbeta/IDOCKSbeta Donor construct
Depositing lab: Ryohei Yasuda. Publication: PKCalpha integrates spatiotemporally distinct Ca(2+) and autocrine BDNF signaling to facilitate synaptic plasticity. Colgan LA, Hu M, Misler JA, Parra-Bueno P, Moran CM, Leitges M, Yasuda R. Nat Neurosci. 2018 Aug;21(8):1027-1037. doi: 10.1038/s41593-018-0184-3. Epub 2018 Jul 16. PubMed 30013171.
Backbone
  Vector backbone: mEGFP-N1
  Backbone size w/o insert (bp): 4718
  Total vector size (bp): 6737
  Vector type: Mammalian Expression
Growth in bacteria
  Bacterial resistance: Kanamycin, 50 μg/mL
  Growth temperature: 37°C
  Growth strain: DH5alpha
  Copy number: Unknown
Gene/Insert
  Gene/Insert name: protein kinase c beta (alt name: PKCbeta)
  Species: M. musculus (mouse)
  GenBank ID: NP_032881.1
  Entrez Gene: Prkcb (a.k.a. Pkcb, Prkcb1)
  Promoter: CMV
  Tag / fusion protein: mEGFP (C terminal on insert)
  Cloning method: Unknown
  Sequencing primers: 5′ cmv; 3′ GFP_N
Terms and licenses: Academic/Nonprofit Terms; Industry Terms: Not Available to Industry
How to cite: CMV-PKCb1-mEGFP-N1 was a gift from Ryohei Yasuda (Addgene plasmid # 112265 ; http://n2t.net/addgene:112265 ; RRID:Addgene_112265)
