[The description below was written by a language model from this plasmid's Addgene catalogue record and pLannotate feature annotations shown in this document.]
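Description:
CMV-PKCb1-mEGFP-N1 is a 6.7 kb mammalian expression plasmid built on the mEGFP-N1 backbone, an N1-type vector in which the gene of interest is cloned upstream of, and fused in frame to, a fluorescent protein. It is propagated in E. coli from a high-copy ColE1/pUC-type origin and also carries an f1 phage origin. Selection relies on a single Tn5 NeoR/KanR (aminoglycoside phosphotransferase) gene placed behind tandem bacterial (bla) and SV40 early promoters and followed by the HSV TK polyadenylation signal. This arrangement gives kanamycin resistance in bacteria and can confer G418 resistance in mammalian cells. The short large T antigen, ble and bGH poly(A) fragments in the annotation are probably backbone remnants or incidental software matches rather than functional parts.

The payload is the mouse protein kinase C beta coding sequence (Prkcb; the plasmid name indicates the beta 1 form), a calcium-, phospholipid- and diacylglycerol-dependent serine/threonine kinase. It is driven by the human cytomegalovirus immediate early enhancer and promoter and sits just after a remnant of the multiple cloning site. A short linker joins its C terminus to mEGFP, the enhanced GFP carrying the monomerizing A206K mutation, and the transcript ends at the SV40 poly(A) signal.

The record lists the plasmid as the donor construct of the ITRACKbeta and IDOCKSbeta sensors, so the mEGFP-tagged kinase presumably serves as the fluorescence donor and is co-expressed with a separate acceptor construct not described here. The associated publication concerns PKC isozyme signaling in synaptic plasticity, which is consistent with use for imaging PKCbeta activity or translocation in live cells such as neurons.
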