Features (pLannotate 1.2.2; 15 found; start..end, strand, type, name):
     61..364     +  enhancer       CMV enhancer: human cytomegalovirus immediate early enhancer
    365..568     +  promoter       CMV promoter: human cytomegalovirus (CMV) immediate early promoter
    591..654     +  misc_feature   MCS (fragment): multiple cloning site
    655..2652    +  CDS            Prkcb (sequence partly withheld): KPCB_MOUSE - Also known as Pkcb, Prkcb1. Experimental evidence at protein level: Swiss-Prot protein existence level 1. Calcium-activated, phospholipid- and diacylglycerol (DAG)- dependent serine/threonine-protein kinase involved in various cellular processes such as regulation of the B-cell receptor (BCR) signalosome, oxidative stress-induced apoptosis, androgen receptor-dependent transcription regulation, insulin signaling and endothelial cells proliferation. Plays a key role in B-cell activation by regulating BCR- induced NF-kappa-B activation. Mediates the activation of the canonical NF-kap
   2684..3402    +  CDS            mEGFP (fragment): enhanced GFP with monomerizing A206K mutation (Zacharias et al., 2002) mammalian codon-optimized
   3419..3502    +  CDS            large T antigen (fragment): large T antigen from SV40 (simian virus 40)
   3525..3646    +  polyA_signal   SV40 poly(A) signal: SV40 polyadenylation signal
   3680..4108    -  rep_origin     f1 ori (sequence partly withheld): f1 bacteriophage origin of replication; arrow indicates direction of (+) strand synthesis
   4135..4239    +  promoter       AmpR promoter: bla
   4241..4598    +  promoter       SV40 promoter: SV40 enhancer and early promoter
   4633..5427    +  CDS            NeoR/KanR: aminoglycoside phosphotransferase from Tn5; aph(3')-II (or nptII); confers resistance to neomycin, kanamycin, and G418 (Geneticin®)
   5448..5600    +  CDS            ble (fragment): BLE_KLEPN - Experimental evidence at protein level: Swiss-Prot protein existence level 1. Binding protein with a strong affinity to the bleomycin family of antibiotics. Binds to CL990; an antimitotic-antibiotic compound. From Klebsiella pneumoniae.
   5659..5706    +  polyA_signal   HSV TK poly(A) signal: herpes simplex virus thymidine kinase polyadenylation signal (Cole and Stacy, 1985)
   5797..5813    -  polyA_signal   bGH poly(A) signal (fragment): bovine growth hormone polyadenylation signal
   6035..6623    +  rep_origin     ori: high-copy-number ColE1/pMB1/pBR322/pUC origin of replication
>Addgene plasmid #112265 | CMV-PKCb1-mEGFP-N1 | depositor full sequence | sequence record 218032 | CMV-PKCb1-mEGFP-N1 sequence 6737 bps
TAGTTATTAATAGTAATCAATTACGGGGTCATTAGTTCATAGCCCATATATGGAGTTCCGCGTTACATAA
CTTACGGTAAATGGCCCGCCTGGCTGACCGCCCAACGACCCCCGCCCATTGACGTCAATAATGACGTATG
TTCCCATAGTAACGCCAATAGGGACTTTCCATTGACGTCAATGGGTGGAGTATTTACGGTAAACTGCCCA
CTTGGCAGTACATCAAGTGTATCATATGCCAAGTACGCCCCCTATTGACGTCAATGACGGTAAATGGCCC
GCCTGGCATTATGCCCAGTACATGACCTTATGGGACTTTCCTACTTGGCAGTACATCTACGTATTAGTCA
TCGCTATTACCATGGTGATGCGGTTTTGGCAGTACATCAATGGGCGTGGATAGCGGTTTGACTCACGGGG
ATTTCCAAGTCTCCACCCCATTGACGTCAATGGGAGTTTGTTTTGGCACCAAAATCAACGGGACTTTCCA
AAATGTCGTAACAACTCCGCCCCATTGACGCAAATGGGCGGTAGGCGTGTACGGTGGGAGGTCTATATAA
GCAGAGCTGGTTTAGTGAACCGTCAGATCCGCTAGCGCTACCGGACTCAGATCTCGAGCTCAAGCTTCGA
ATTCTGCAGTCGACGGTACCGCGGATGGCTGACCCGGCTGCGGGGCCGCCGCCGAGCGAGGGCGAGGAGA
GCACG
[123 nt withheld, positions 706-828]
GGCTTCGGGAAACAGGGATTCCAGTGTCAAGTCTGCTGCTTTGTTGTACACAAGCGCTGCCATGAATTCG
TCACGTTCTCCTGCCCTGGTGCAGACAAGGGCCCGGCCTCTGATGACCCACGGAGCAAACACAAGTTTAA
GATCCACACCTACTCCAGCCCTACCTTCTGTGACCACTGTGGATCACTGCTGTATGGGCTCATCCACCAG
GGGATGAAATGCGACACCTGTATGATGAATGTCCACAAGCGCTGCGTGATGAACGTCCCCAGCCTCTGTG
GCACCGACCACACAGAACGCCGTGGCCGCATCTACATCCAGGCCCACATCGACAGGGAGGTCCTCATCGT
TGTTGTAAGAGATGCTAAAAATCTGGTACCTATGGACCCCAACGGCTTGTCAGATCCCTACGTAAAACTG
AAACTGATCCCTGATCCCAAAAGTGAGAGCAAGCAGAAGACCAAGACTATCAAATGCTCCCTCAACCCGG
AGTGGAACGAAACCTTCAGATTTCAGCTGAAGGAATCAGACAAAGACAGAAGACTGTCCGTAGAGATCTG
GGATTGGGACCTGACCAGCAGGAATGACTTCATGGGATCTCTGTCGTTTGGGATTTCAGAACTACAGAAA
GCCGGAGTGGATGGCTGGTTCAAGTTACTAAGCCAGGAAGAAGGCGAGTACTTTAATGTGCCGGTGCCGC
CGGAAGGAAGCGAGGGCAATGAAGAGCTGCGGCAGAAGTTTGAGAGAGCCAAGATTGGCCAAGGTACCAA
GGCTCCAGAAGAAAAGACAGCGAACACTATATCCAAATTTGACAACAATGGCAACAGGGACCGGATGAAA
CTGACCGATTTTAACTTCCTGATGGTGCTGGGGAAAGGCAGCTTTGGCAAGGTCATGCTCTCAGAGCGGA
AGGGTACAGATGAACTCTATGCCGTGAAGATCCTGAAGAAAGATGTGGTGATCCAAGATGACGATGTGGA
GTGCACAATGGTGGAGAAGAGGGTGCTGGCCCTGCCTGGGAAGCCCCCATTCCTGACTCAGCTCCATTCC
TGCTTCCAGACCATGGACCGCCTCTACTTTGTGATGGAGTATGTGAACGGGGGCGACCTCATGTACCACA
TCCAACAAGTTGGCCGTTTCAAGGAGCCCCATGCTGTATTTTACGCTGCAGAGATTGCCATCGGTCTTTT
CTTCTTGCAGAGCAAGGGCATCATTTACCGTGACCTGAAACTTGACAACGTGATGCTGGATTCCGAGGGG
CACATCAAAATCGCTGACTTTGGCATGTGTAAAGAGAATATCTGGGATGGGGTGACAACCAAGACATTCT
GTGGCACTCCAGACTACATTGCCCCAGAGATCATTGCTTATCAGCCCTACGGGAAGTCTGTGGACTGGTG
GGCGTTTGGAGTCCTGCTGTATGAAATGTTGGCTGGCCAGGCACCTTTTGAAGGGGAGGATGAGGATGAA
CTCTTCCAGTCAATCATGGAGCACAACGTGGCGTATCCCAAGTCCATGTCTAAGGAAGCTGTGGCAATCT
GCAAAGGGCTAATGACCAAACACCCAGGCAAGCGCCTGGGTTGTGGGCCTGAAGGGGAACGAGACATTAA
GGAGCATGCATTTTTCCGGTATATCGACTGGGAGAAACTCGAACGCAAGGAGATTCAGCCACCTTATAAA
CCAAAAGCTTGTGGGCGAAACGCTGAAAACTTCGACCGGTTTTTCACCCGCCATCCACCAGTCCTAACAC
CTCCTGACCAGGAAGTCATCAGGAATATTGACCAATCAGAATTCGAAGGATTTTCCTTTGTTAACTCTGA
ATTTTTAAAACCCGAAGTCAAGAGCCTCGAGGCACTGGTGAGCAAGGGCGAGGAGCTGTTCACCGGGGTG
GTGCCCATCCTGGTCGAGCTGGACGGCGACGTAAACGGCCACAAGTTCAGCGTGTCCGGCGAGGGCGAGG
GCGATGCCACCTACGGCAAGCTGACCCTGAAGTTCATCTGCACCACCGGCAAGCTGCCCGTGCCCTGGCC
CACCCTCGTGACCACCCTGACCTACGGCGTGCAGTGCTTCAGCCGCTACCCCGACCACATGAAGCAGCAC
GACTTCTTCAAGTCCGCCATGCCCGAAGGCTACGTCCAGGAGCGCACCATCTTCTTCAAGGACGACGGCA
ACTACAAGACCCGCGCCGAGGTGAAGTTCGAGGGCGACACCCTGGTGAACCGCATCGAGCTGAAGGGCAT
CGACTTCAAGGAGGACGGCAACATCCTGGGGCACAAGCTGGAGTACAACTACAACAGCCACAACGTCTAT
ATCATGGCCGACAAGCAGAAGAACGGCATCAAGGTGAACTTCAAGATCCGCCACAACATCGAGGACGGCA
GCGTGCAGCTCGCCGACCACTACCAGCAGAACACCCCCATCGGCGACGGCCCCGTGCTGCTGCCCGACAA
CCACTACCTGAGCACCCAGTCCAAGCTGAGCAAAGACCCCAACGAGAAGCGCGATCACATGGTCCTGCTG
GAGTTCGTGACCGCCGCCGGGATCACTCTCGGCATGGACGAGCTGTACAAGTAAAGCGGCCGCGACTCTA
GATCATAATCAGCCATACCACATTTGTAGAGGTTTTACTTGCTTTAAAAAACCTCCCACACCTCCCCCTG
AACCTGAAACATAAAATGAATGCAATTGTTGTTGTTAACTTGTTTATTGCAGCTTATAATGGTTACAAAT
AAAGCAATAGCATCACAAATTTCACAAATAAAGCATTTTTTTCACTGCATTCTAGTTGTGGTTTGTCCAA
ACTCATCAATGTATCTTAAGGCGTAAATTGTAAGCGTTAATATTTTGTTAAAATTCGCGTTAAATTTTTG
TTAAATCAGCTCATTTTTTAACCAATAGGCCGAAATCGGCAAAATCCCTTATAAATCAAAAGAATAGACC
GAGATAGGGT
[37 nt withheld, positions 3779-3815]
AAAGAACGTGGACTCCAACGTCAAAGG
[49 nt withheld, positions 3843-3891]
T
[91 nt withheld, positions 3893-3983]
G
[124 nt withheld, positions 3985-4108]
CAGGTGGCACTTTTCGGGGAAATGTGCGCGGAACCCCTATTTGTTTATTTTTCTAAATACATTCAAATAT
GTATCCGCTCATGAGACAATAACCCTGATAAATGCTTCAATAATATTGAAAAAGGAAGAGTCCTGAGGCG
GAAAGAACCAGCTGTGGAATGTGTGTCAGTTAGGGTGTGGAAAGTCCCCAGGCTCCCCAGCAGGCAGAAG
TATGCAAAGCATGCATCTCAATTAGTCAGCAACCAGGTGTGGAAAGTCCCCAGGCTCCCCAGCAGGCAGA
AGTATGCAAAGCATGCATCTCAATTAGTCAGCAACCATAGTCCCGCCCCTAACTCCGCCCATCCCGCCCC
TAACTCCGCCCAGTTCCGCCCATTCTCCGCCCCATGGCTGACTAATTTTTTTTATTTATGCAGAGGCCGA
GGCCGCCTCGGCCTCTGAGCTATTCCAGAAGTAGTGAGGAGGCTTTTTTGGAGGCCTAGGCTTTTGCAAA
GATCGATCAAGAGACAGGATGAGGATCGTTTCGCATGATTGAACAAGATGGATTGCACGCAGGTTCTCCG
GCCGCTTGGGTGGAGAGGCTATTCGGCTATGACTGGGCACAACAGACAATCGGCTGCTCTGATGCCGCCG
TGTTCCGGCTGTCAGCGCAGGGGCGCCCGGTTCTTTTTGTCAAGACCGACCTGTCCGGTGCCCTGAATGA
ACTGCAAGACGAGGCAGCGCGGCTATCGTGGCTGGCCACGACGGGCGTTCCTTGCGCAGCTGTGCTCGAC
GTTGTCACTGAAGCGGGAAGGGACTGGCTGCTATTGGGCGAAGTGCCGGGGCAGGATCTCCTGTCATCTC
ACCTTGCTCCTGCCGAGAAAGTATCCATCATGGCTGATGCAATGCGGCGGCTGCATACGCTTGATCCGGC
TACCTGCCCATTCGACCACCAAGCGAAACATCGCATCGAGCGAGCACGTACTCGGATGGAAGCCGGTCTT
GTCGATCAGGATGATCTGGACGAAGAGCATCAGGGGCTCGCGCCAGCCGAACTGTTCGCCAGGCTCAAGG
CGAGCATGCCCGACGGCGAGGATCTCGTCGTGACCCATGGCGATGCCTGCTTGCCGAATATCATGGTGGA
AAATGGCCGCTTTTCTGGATTCATCGACTGTGGCCGGCTGGGTGTGGCGGACCGCTATCAGGACATAGCG
TTGGCTACCCGTGATATTGCTGAAGAGCTTGGCGGCGAATGGGCTGACCGCTTCCTCGTGCTTTACGGTA
TCGCCGCTCCCGATTCGCAGCGCATCGCCTTCTATCGCCTTCTTGACGAGTTCTTCTGAGCGGGACTCTG
GGGTTCGAAATGACCGACCAAGCGACGCCCAACCTGCCATCACGAGATTTCGATTCCACCGCCGCCTTCT
ATGAAAGGTTGGGCTTCGGAATCGTTTTCCGGGACGCCGGCTGGATGATCCTCCAGCGCGGGGATCTCAT
GCTGGAGTTCTTCGCCCACCCTAGGGGGAGGCTAACTGAAACACGGAAGGAGACAATACCGGAAGGAACC
CGCGCTATGACGGCAATAAAAAGACAGAATAAAACGCACGGTGTTGGGTCGTTTGTTCATAAACGCGGGG
TTCGGTCCCAGGGCTGGCACTCTGTCGATACCCCACCGAGACCCCATTGGGGCCAATACGCCCGCGTTTC
TTCCTTTTCCCCACCCCACCCCCCAAGTTCGGGTGAAGGCCCAGGGCTCGCAGCCAACGTCGGGGCGGCA
GGCCCTGCCATAGCCTCAGGTTACTCATATATACTTTAGATTGATTTAAAACTTCATTTTTAATTTAAAA
GGATCTAGGTGAAGATCCTTTTTGATAATCTCATGACCAAAATCCCTTAACGTGAGTTTTCGTTCCACTG
AGCGTCAGACCCCGTAGAAAAGATCAAAGGATCTTCTTGAGATCCTTTTTTTCTGCGCGTAATCTGCTGC
TTGCAAACAAAAAAACCACCGCTACCAGCGGTGGTTTGTTTGCCGGATCAAGAGCTACCAACTCTTTTTC
CGAAGGTAACTGGCTTCAGCAGAGCGCAGATACCAAATACTGTCCTTCTAGTGTAGCCGTAGTTAGGCCA
CCACTTCAAGAACTCTGTAGCACCGCCTACATACCTCGCTCTGCTAATCCTGTTACCAGTGGCTGCTGCC
AGTGGCGATAAGTCGTGTCTTACCGGGTTGGACTCAAGACGATAGTTACCGGATAAGGCGCAGCGGTCGG
GCTGAACGGGGGGTTCGTGCACACAGCCCAGCTTGGAGCGAACGACCTACACCGAACTGAGATACCTACA
GCGTGAGCTATGAGAAAGCGCCACGCTTCCCGAAGGGAGAAAGGCGGACAGGTATCCGGTAAGCGGCAGG
GTCGGAACAGGAGAGCGCACGAGGGAGCTTCCAGGGGGAAACGCCTGGTATCTTTATAGTCCTGTCGGGT
TTCGCCACCTCTGACTTGAGCGTCGATTTTTGTGATGCTCGTCAGGGGGGCGGAGCCTATGGAAAAACGC
CAGCAACGCGGCCTTTTTACGGTTCCTGGCCTTTTGCTGGCCTTTTGCTCACATGTTCTTTCCTGCGTTA
TCCCCTGATTCTGTGGATAACCGTATTACCGCCATGCAT
