Features (pLannotate 1.2.2; 15 found; start..end, strand, type, name):
     61..364     +  enhancer       CMV enhancer: human cytomegalovirus immediate early enhancer
    365..568     +  promoter       CMV promoter: human cytomegalovirus (CMV) immediate early promoter
    591..654     +  misc_feature   MCS (fragment): multiple cloning site
    655..2652    +  CDS            Prkcb (sequence partly withheld): KPCB_MOUSE - Also known as Pkcb, Prkcb1. Experimental evidence at protein level: Swiss-Prot protein existence level 1. Calcium-activated, phospholipid- and diacylglycerol (DAG)- dependent serine/threonine-protein kinase involved in various cellular processes such as regulation of the B-cell receptor (BCR) signalosome, oxidative stress-induced apoptosis, androgen receptor-dependent transcription regulation, insulin signaling and endothelial cells proliferation. Plays a key role in B-cell activation by regulating BCR- induced NF-kappa-B activation. Mediates the activation of the canonical NF-kap
   2684..3402    +  CDS            mEGFP (fragment): enhanced GFP with monomerizing A206K mutation (Zacharias et al., 2002) mammalian codon-optimized
   3419..3502    +  CDS            large T antigen (fragment): large T antigen from SV40 (simian virus 40)
   3525..3646    +  polyA_signal   SV40 poly(A) signal: SV40 polyadenylation signal
   3680..4108    -  rep_origin     f1 ori (sequence partly withheld): f1 bacteriophage origin of replication; arrow indicates direction of (+) strand synthesis
   4135..4239    +  promoter       AmpR promoter: bla
   4241..4598    +  promoter       SV40 promoter: SV40 enhancer and early promoter
   4633..5427    +  CDS            NeoR/KanR: aminoglycoside phosphotransferase from Tn5; aph(3')-II (or nptII); confers resistance to neomycin, kanamycin, and G418 (Geneticin®)
   5448..5600    +  CDS            ble (fragment): BLE_KLEPN - Experimental evidence at protein level: Swiss-Prot protein existence level 1. Binding protein with a strong affinity to the bleomycin family of antibiotics. Binds to CL990; an antimitotic-antibiotic compound. From Klebsiella pneumoniae.
   5659..5706    +  polyA_signal   HSV TK poly(A) signal: herpes simplex virus thymidine kinase polyadenylation signal (Cole and Stacy, 1985)
   5797..5813    -  polyA_signal   bGH poly(A) signal (fragment): bovine growth hormone polyadenylation signal
   6035..6623    +  rep_origin     ori: high-copy-number ColE1/pMB1/pBR322/pUC origin of replication
>Addgene plasmid #112265 | CMV-PKCb1-mEGFP-N1 | addgene full sequence | sequence record 223023 | Addgene NGS Result
TAGTTATTAATAGTAATCAATTACGGGGTCATTAGTTCATAGCCCATATATGGAGTTCCGCGTTACATAA
CTTACGGTAAATGGCCCGCCTGGCTGACCGCCCAACGACCCCCGCCCATTGACGTCAATAATGACGTATG
TTCCCATAGTAACGCCAATAGGGACTTTCCATTGACGTCAATGGGTGGAGTATTTACGGTAAACTGCCCA
CTTGGCAGTACATCAAGTGTATCATATGCCAAGTACGCCCCCTATTGACGTCAATGACGGTAAATGGCCC
GCCTGGCATTATGCCCAGTACATGACCTTATGGGACTTTCCTACTTGGCAGTACATCTACGTATTAGTCA
TCGCTATTACCATGGTGATGCGGTTTTGGCAGTACATCAATGGGCGTGGATAGCGGTTTGACTCACGGGG
ATTTCCAAGTCTCCACCCCATTGACGTCAATGGGAGTTTGTTTTGGCACCAAAATCAACGGGACTTTCCA
AAATGTCGTAACAACTCCGCCCCATTGACGCAAATGGGCGGTAGGCGTGTACGGTGGGAGGTCTATATAA
GCAGAGCTGGTTTAGTGAACCGTCAGATCCGCTAGCGCTACCGGACTCAGATCTCGAGCTCAAGCTTCGA
ATTCTGCAGTCGACGGTACCGCGGATGGCTGACCCGGCTGCGGGGCCGCCGCCGAGCGAGGGCGAGGAGA
GCACG
[123 nt withheld, positions 706-828]
GGCTTCGGGAAACAGGGATTCCAGTGTCAAGTCTGCTGCTTTGTTGTACACAAGCGCTGCCATGAATTCG
TCACGTTCTCCTGCCCTGGTGCAGACAAGGGCCCGGCCTCTGATGACCCACGGAGCAAACACAAGTTTAA
GATCCACACCTACTCCAGCCCTACCTTCTGTGACCACTGTGGATCACTGCTGTATGGGCTCATCCACCAG
GGGATGAAATGCGACACCTGTATGATGAATGTCCACAAGCGCTGCGTGATGAACGTCCCCAGCCTCTGTG
GCACCGACCACACAGAACGCCGTGGCCGCATCTACATCCAGGCCCACATCGACAGGGAGGTCCTCATCGT
TGTTGTAAGAGATGCTAAAAATCTGGTACCTATGGACCCCAACGGCTTGTCAGATCCCTACGTAAAACTG
AAACTGATCCCTGATCCCAAAAGTGAGAGCAAGCAGAAGACCAAGACTATCAAATGCTCCCTCAACCCGG
AGTGGAACGAAACCTTCAGATTTCAGCTGAAGGAATCAGACAAAGACAGAAGACTGTCCGTAGAGATCTG
GGATTGGGACCTGACCAGCAGGAATGACTTCATGGGATCTCTGTCGTTTGGGATTTCAGAACTACAGAAA
GCCGGAGTGGATGGCTGGTTCAAGTTACTAAGCCAGGAAGAAGGCGAGTACTTTAATGTGCCGGTGCCGC
CGGAAGGAAGCGAGGGCAATGAAGAGCTGCGGCAGAAGTTTGAGAGAGCCAAGATTGGCCAAGGTACCAA
GGCTCCAGAAGAAAAGACAGCGAACACTATATCCAAATTTGACAACAATGGCAACAGGGACCGGATGAAA
CTGACCGATTTTAACTTCCTGATGGTGCTGGGGAAAGGCAGCTTTGGCAAGGTCATGCTCTCAGAGCGGA
AGGGTACAGATGAACTCTATGCCGTGAAGATCCTGAAGAAAGATGTGGTGATCCAAGATGACGATGTGGA
GTGCACAATGGTGGAGAAGAGGGTGCTGGCCCTGCCTGGGAAGCCCCCATTCCTGACTCAGCTCCATTCC
TGCTTCCAGACCATGGACCGCCTCTACTTTGTGATGGAGTATGTGAACGGGGGCGACCTCATGTACCACA
TCCAACAAGTTGGCCGTTTCAAGGAGCCCCATGCTGTATTTTACGCTGCAGAGATTGCCATCGGTCTTTT
CTTCTTGCAGAGCAAGGGCATCATTTACCGTGACCTGAAACTTGACAACGTGATGCTGGATTCCGAGGGG
CACATCAAAATCGCTGACTTTGGCATGTGTAAAGAGAATATCTGGGATGGGGTGACAACCAAGACATTCT
GTGGCACTCCAGACTACATTGCCCCAGAGATCATTGCTTATCAGCCCTACGGGAAGTCTGTGGACTGGTG
GGCGTTTGGAGTCCTGCTGTATGAAATGTTGGCTGGCCAGGCACCTTTTGAAGGGGAGGATGAGGATGAA
CTCTTCCAGTCAATCATGGAGCACAACGTGGCGTATCCCAAGTCCATGTCTAAGGAAGCTGTGGCAATCT
GCAAAGGGCTAATGACCAAACACCCAGGCAAGCGCCTGGGTTGTGGGCCTGAAGGGGAACGAGACATTAA
GGAGCATGCATTTTTCCGGTATATCGACTGGGAGAAACTCGAACGCAAGGAGATTCAGCCACCTTATAAA
CCAAAAGCTTGTGGGCGAAACGCTGAAAACTTCGACCGGTTTTTCACCCGCCATCCACCAGTCCTAACAC
CTCCTGACCAGGAAGTCATCAGGAATATTGACCAATCAGAATTCGAAGGATTTTCCTTTGTTAACTCTGA
ATTTTTAAAACCCGAAGTCAAGAGCCTCGAGGCACTGGTGAGCAAGGGCGAGGAGCTGTTCACCGGGGTG
GTGCCCATCCTGGTCGAGCTGGACGGCGACGTAAACGGCCACAAGTTCAGCGTGTCCGGCGAGGGCGAGG
GCGATGCCACCTACGGCAAGCTGACCCTGAAGTTCATCTGCACCACCGGCAAGCTGCCCGTGCCCTGGCC
CACCCTCGTGACCACCCTGACCTACGGCGTGCAGTGCTTCAGCCGCTACCCCGACCACATGAAGCAGCAC
GACTTCTTCAAGTCCGCCATGCCCGAAGGCTACGTCCAGGAGCGCACCATCTTCTTCAAGGACGACGGCA
ACTACAAGACCCGCGCCGAGGTGAAGTTCGAGGGCGACACCCTGGTGAACCGCATCGAGCTGAAGGGCAT
CGACTTCAAGGAGGACGGCAACATCCTGGGGCACAAGCTGGAGTACAACTACAACAGCCACAACGTCTAT
ATCATGGCCGACAAGCAGAAGAACGGCATCAAGGTGAACTTCAAGATCCGCCACAACATCGAGGACGGCA
GCGTGCAGCTCGCCGACCACTACCAGCAGAACACCCCCATCGGCGACGGCCCCGTGCTGCTGCCCGACAA
CCACTACCTGAGCACCCAGTCCAAGCTGAGCAAAGACCCCAACGAGAAGCGCGATCACATGGTCCTGCTG
GAGTTCGTGACCGCCGCCGGGATCACTCTCGGCATGGACGAGCTGTACAAGTAAAGCGGCCGCGACTCTA
GATCATAATCAGCCATACCACATTTGTAGAGGTTTTACTTGCTTTAAAAAACCTCCCACACCTCCCCCTG
AACCTGAAACATAAAATGAATGCAATTGTTGTTGTTAACTTGTTTATTGCAGCTTATAATGGTTACAAAT
AAAGCAATAGCATCACAAATTTCACAAATAAAGCATTTTTTTCACTGCATTCTAGTTGTGGTTTGTCCAA
ACTCATCAATGTATCTTAAGGCGTAAATTGTAAGCGTTAATATTTTGTTAAAATTCGCGTTAAATTTTTG
TTAAATCAGCTCATTTTTTAACCAATAGGCCGAAATCGGCAAAATCCCTTATAAATCAAAAGAATAGACC
GAGATAGGGT
[37 nt withheld, positions 3779-3815]
AAAGAACGTGGACTCCAACGTCAAAGG
[49 nt withheld, positions 3843-3891]
T
[91 nt withheld, positions 3893-3983]
G
[124 nt withheld, positions 3985-4108]
CAGGTGGCACTTTTCGGGGAAATGTGCGCGGAACCCCTATTTGTTTATTTTTCTAAATACATTCAAATAT
GTATCCGCTCATGAGACAATAACCCTGATAAATGCTTCAATAATATTGAAAAAGGAAGAGTCCTGAGGCG
GAAAGAACCAGCTGTGGAATGTGTGTCAGTTAGGGTGTGGAAAGTCCCCAGGCTCCCCAGCAGGCAGAAG
TATGCAAAGCATGCATCTCAATTAGTCAGCAACCAGGTGTGGAAAGTCCCCAGGCTCCCCAGCAGGCAGA
AGTATGCAAAGCATGCATCTCAATTAGTCAGCAACCATAGTCCCGCCCCTAACTCCGCCCATCCCGCCCC
TAACTCCGCCCAGTTCCGCCCATTCTCCGCCCCATGGCTGACTAATTTTTTTTATTTATGCAGAGGCCGA
GGCCGCCTCGGCCTCTGAGCTATTCCAGAAGTAGTGAGGAGGCTTTTTTGGAGGCCTAGGCTTTTGCAAA
GATCGATCAAGAGACAGGATGAGGATCGTTTCGCATGATTGAACAAGATGGATTGCACGCAGGTTCTCCG
GCCGCTTGGGTGGAGAGGCTATTCGGCTATGACTGGGCACAACAGACAATCGGCTGCTCTGATGCCGCCG
TGTTCCGGCTGTCAGCGCAGGGGCGCCCGGTTCTTTTTGTCAAGACCGACCTGTCCGGTGCCCTGAATGA
ACTGCAAGACGAGGCAGCGCGGCTATCGTGGCTGGCCACGACGGGCGTTCCTTGCGCAGCTGTGCTCGAC
GTTGTCACTGAAGCGGGAAGGGACTGGCTGCTATTGGGCGAAGTGCCGGGGCAGGATCTCCTGTCATCTC
ACCTTGCTCCTGCCGAGAAAGTATCCATCATGGCTGATGCAATGCGGCGGCTGCATACGCTTGATCCGGC
TACCTGCCCATTCGACCACCAAGCGAAACATCGCATCGAGCGAGCACGTACTCGGATGGAAGCCGGTCTT
GTCGATCAGGATGATCTGGACGAAGAGCATCAGGGGCTCGCGCCAGCCGAACTGTTCGCCAGGCTCAAGG
CGAGCATGCCCGACGGCGAGGATCTCGTCGTGACCCATGGCGATGCCTGCTTGCCGAATATCATGGTGGA
AAATGGCCGCTTTTCTGGATTCATCGACTGTGGCCGGCTGGGTGTGGCGGACCGCTATCAGGACATAGCG
TTGGCTACCCGTGATATTGCTGAAGAGCTTGGCGGCGAATGGGCTGACCGCTTCCTCGTGCTTTACGGTA
TCGCCGCTCCCGATTCGCAGCGCATCGCCTTCTATCGCCTTCTTGACGAGTTCTTCTGAGCGGGACTCTG
GGGTTCGAAATGACCGACCAAGCGACGCCCAACCTGCCATCACGAGATTTCGATTCCACCGCCGCCTTCT
ATGAAAGGTTGGGCTTCGGAATCGTTTTCCGGGACGCCGGCTGGATGATCCTCCAGCGCGGGGATCTCAT
GCTGGAGTTCTTCGCCCACCCTAGGGGGAGGCTAACTGAAACACGGAAGGAGACAATACCGGAAGGAACC
CGCGCTATGACGGCAATAAAAAGACAGAATAAAACGCACGGTGTTGGGTCGTTTGTTCATAAACGCGGGG
TTCGGTCCCAGGGCTGGCACTCTGTCGATACCCCACCGAGACCCCATTGGGGCCAATACGCCCGCGTTTC
TTCCTTTTCCCCACCCCACCCCCCAAGTTCGGGTGAAGGCCCAGGGCTCGCAGCCAACGTCGGGGCGGCA
GGCCCTGCCATAGCCTCAGGTTACTCATATATACTTTAGATTGATTTAAAACTTCATTTTTAATTTAAAA
GGATCTAGGTGAAGATCCTTTTTGATAATCTCATGACCAAAATCCCTTAACGTGAGTTTTCGTTCCACTG
AGCGTCAGACCCCGTAGAAAAGATCAAAGGATCTTCTTGAGATCCTTTTTTTCTGCGCGTAATCTGCTGC
TTGCAAACAAAAAAACCACCGCTACCAGCGGTGGTTTGTTTGCCGGATCAAGAGCTACCAACTCTTTTTC
CGAAGGTAACTGGCTTCAGCAGAGCGCAGATACCAAATACTGTTCTTCTAGTGTAGCCGTAGTTAGGCCA
CCACTTCAAGAACTCTGTAGCACCGCCTACATACCTCGCTCTGCTAATCCTGTTACCAGTGGCTGCTGCC
AGTGGCGATAAGTCGTGTCTTACCGGGTTGGACTCAAGACGATAGTTACCGGATAAGGCGCAGCGGTCGG
GCTGAACGGGGGGTTCGTGCACACAGCCCAGCTTGGAGCGAACGACCTACACCGAACTGAGATACCTACA
GCGTGAGCTATGAGAAAGCGCCACGCTTCCCGAAGGGAGAAAGGCGGACAGGTATCCGGTAAGCGGCAGG
GTCGGAACAGGAGAGCGCACGAGGGAGCTTCCAGGGGGAAACGCCTGGTATCTTTATAGTCCTGTCGGGT
TTCGCCACCTCTGACTTGAGCGTCGATTTTTGTGATGCTCGTCAGGGGGGCGGAGCCTATGGAAAAACGC
CAGCAACGCGGCCTTTTTACGGTTCCTGGCCTTTTGCTGGCCTTTTGCTCACATGTTCTTTCCTGCGTTA
TCCCCTGATTCTGTGGATAACCGTATTACCGCCATGCAT
